>Addgene plasmid #144450 | TFORF2974 | addgene full sequence | sequence record 391597 | Addgene NGS Result
TTAATGTAGTCTTATGCAATACTCTTGTAGTCTTGCAACATGGTAACGATGAGTTAGCAACATGCCTTAC
AAGGAGAGAAAAAGCACCGTGCATGCCGATTGGTGGAAGTAAGGTGGTACGATCGTGCCTTATTAGGAAG
GCAACAGACGGGTCTGACATGGATTGGACGAACCACTGAATTGCCGCATTGCAGAGATATTGTATTTAAG
TGCCTAGCTCGATACATAAACGGGTCTCTCTGGTTAGACCAGATCTGAGCCTGGGAGCTCTCTGGCTAAC
TAGGGAACCCACTGCTTAAGCCTCAATAAAGCTTGCCTTGAGTGCTTCAAGTAGTGTGTGCCCGTCTGTT
GTGTGACTCTGGTAACTAGAGATCCCTCAGACCCTTTTAGTCAGTGTGGAAAATCTCTAGCAGTGGCGCC
CGAACAGGGACTTGAAAGCGAAAGGGAAACCAGAGGAGCTCTCTCGACGCAGGACTCGGCTTGCTGAAGC
GCGCACGGCAAGAGGCGAGGGGCGGCGACTGGTGAGTACGCCAAAAATTTTGACTAGCGGAGGCTAGAAG
GAGAGAGATGGGTGCGAGAGCGTCAGTATTAAGCGGGGGAGAATTAGATCGCGATGGGAAAAAATTCGGT
TAAGGCCAGGGGGAAAGAAAAAATATAAATTAAAACATATAGTATGGGCAAGCAGGGAGCTAGAACGATT
CGCAGTTAATCCTGGCCTGTTAGAAACATCAGAAGGCTGTAGACAAATACTGGGACAGCTACAACCATCC
CTTCAGACAGGATCAGAAGAACTTAGATCATTATATAATACAGTAGCAACCCTCTATTGTGTGCATCAAA
GGATAGAGATAAAAGACACCAAGGAAGCTTTAGACAAGATAGAGGAAGAGCAAAACAAAAGTAAGACCAC
CGCACAGCAAGCGGCCGCTGATCTTCAGACCTGGAGGAGGAGATATGAGGGACAATTGGAGAAGTGAATT
ATATAAATATAAAGTAGTAAAAATTGAACCATTAGGAGTAGCACCCACCAAGGCAAAGAGAAGAGTGGTG
CAGAGAGAAAAAAGAGCAGTGGGAATAGGAGCTTTGTTCCTTGGGTTCTTGGGAGCAGCAGGAAGCACTA
TGGGCGCAGCGTCAATGACGCTGACGGTACAGGCCAGACAATTATTGTCTGGTATAGTGCAGCAGCAGAA
CAATTTGCTGAGGGCTATTGAGGCGCAACAGCATCTGTTGCAACTCACAGTCTGGGGCATCAAGCAGCTC
CAGGCAAGAATCCTGGCTGTGGAAAGATACCTAAAGGATCAACAGCTCCTGGGGATTTGGGGTTGCTCTG
GAAAACTCATTTGCACCACTGCTGTGCCTTGGAATGCTAGTTGGAGTAATAAATCTCTGGAACAGATTTG
GAATCACACGACCTGGATGGAGTGGGACAGAGAAATTAACAATTACACAAGCTTAATACACTCCTTAATT
GAAGAATCGCAAAACCAGCAAGAAAAGAATGAACAAGAATTATTGGAATTAGATAAATGGGCAAGTTTGT
GGAATTGGTTTAACATAACAAATTGGCTGTGGTATATAAAATTATTCATAATGATAGTAGGAGGCTTGGT
AGGTTTAAGAATAGTTTTTGCTGTACTTTCTATAGTGAATAGAGTTAGGCAGGGATATTCACCATTATCG
TTTCAGACCCACCTCCCAACCCCGAGGGGACCCATGCATTGCATCTCAATTAGTCAGCAACCAGGTGTGG
AAAGTCCCCAGGCTCCCCAGCAGGCAGAAGTATGCAAAGCATGCGTCTCAATTAGTCAGCAACCATAGTC
CCGCCCCTAACTCCGCCCATCCCGCCCCTAACTCCGCCCAGTTCCGCCCATTCTCCGCCCCATGGCTGAC
TAATTTTTTTTATTTATGCAGAGGCCGAGGCCGCCTCGGCCTCTGAGCTATTCCAGAAGTAGTGAGGAGG
CTTTTTTGGAGGCCTAGGCTTTTGCAAAAAGCTTTCTAGAGGTACCACCGGAGCTTACCATGACCGAGTA
CAAGCCCACGGTGCGCCTCGCCACCCGCGACGACGTCCCCAGGGCCGTACGCACCCTCGCCGCCGCGTTC
GCCGACTACCCCGCCACGCGCCACACCGTCGATCCGGACCGCCACATCGAGCGGGTCACCGAGCTGCAAG
AACTCTTCCTCACGCGCGTCGGGCTCGACATCGGCAAGGTGTGGGTCGCGGACGACGGCGCCGCCGTGGC
GGTCTGGACCACGCCGGAGAGCGTCGAAGCGGGGGCGGTGTTCGCCGAGATCGGCCCGCGCATGGCCGAG
TTGAGCGGTTCCCGGCTGGCCGCGCAGCAACAGATGGAAGGCCTCCTGGCGCCGCACCGGCCCAAGGAGC
CCGCGTGGTTCCTGGCCACCGTCGGCGTCTCGCCCGACCACCAGGGCAAGGGTCTGGGCAGCGCCGTCGT
GCTCCCCGGAGTGGAGGCGGCCGAGCGCGCCGGGGTGCCCGCCTTCCTGGAGACCTCCGCGCCCCGCAAC
CTCCCCTTCTACGAGCGGCTCGGCTTCACCGTCACCGCCGACGTCGAGGTGCCCGAAGGACCGCGCACCT
GGTGCATGACCCGCAAGCCCGGTGCCAGTTAACGAATTCTAGATCTTGAGACAAATGGCAGTATTCATCC
ACAATTTTAAAAGAAAAGGGGGGATTGGGGGGTACAGTGCAGGGGAAAGAATAGTAGACATAATAGCAAC
AGACATACAAACTAAAGAATTACAAAAACAAATTACAAAAATTCAAAATTTTCGGGTTTATTACAGGGAC
AGCAGAGATCCACTTTGGCGCCGGCTCGAGGCCTGCAGGTGCAAAGATGGATAAAGTTTTAAACAGAGAG
GAATCTTTGCAGCTAATGGACCTTCTAGGTCTTGAAAGGAGTGGGAATTGGCTCCGGTGCCCGTCAGTGG
GCAGAGCGCACATCGCCCACAGTCCCCGAGAAGTTGGGGGGAGGGGTCGGCAATTGAACCGGTGCCTAGA
GAAGGTGGCGCGGGGTAAACTGGGAAAGTGATGTCGTGTACTGGCTCCGCCTTTTTCCCGAGGGTGGGGG
AGAACCGTATATAAGTGCAGTAGTCGCCGTGAACGTTCTTTTTCGCAACGGGTTTGCCGCCAGAACACAG
GTAAGTGCCGTGTGTGGTTCCCGCGGGCCTGGCCTCTTTACGGGTTATGGCCCTTGCGTGCCTTGAATTA
CTTCCACCTGGCTGCAGTACGTGATTCTTGATCCCGAGCTTCGGGTTGGAAGTGGGTGGGAGAGTTCGAG
GCCTTGCGCTTAAGGAGCCCCTTCGCCTCGTGCTTGAGTTGAGGCCTGGCCTGGGCGCTGGGGCCGCCGC
GTGCGAATCTGGTGGCACCTTCGCGCCTGTCTCGCTGCTTTCGATAAGTCTCTAGCCATTTAAAATTTTT
GATGACCTGCTGCGACGCTTTTTTTCTGGCAAGATAGTCTTGTAAATGCGGGCCAAGATCTGCACACTGG
TATTTCGGTTTTTGGGGCCGCGGGCGGCGACGGGGCCCGTGCGTCCCAGCGCACATGTTCGGCGAGGCGG
GGCCTGCGAGCGCGGCCACCGAGAATCGGACGGGGGTAGTCTCAAGCTGGCCGGCCTGCTCTGGTGCCTG
GCCTCGCGCCGCCGTGTATCGCCCCGCCCTGGGCGGCAAGGCTGGCCCGGTCGGCACCAGTTGCGTGAGC
GGAAAGATGGCCGCTTCCCGGCCCTGCTGCAGGGAGCTCAAAATGGAGGACGCGGCGCTCGGGAGAGCGG
GCGGGTGAGTCACCCACACAAAGGAAAAGGGCCTTTCCGTCCTCAGCCGTCGCTTCATGTGACTCCACGG
AGTACCGGGCGCCGTCCAGGCACCTCGATTAGTTCTCGAGCTTTTGGAGTACGTCGTCTTTAGGTTGGGG
GGAGGGGTTTTATGCGATGGAGTTTCCCCACACTGAGTGGGTGGAGACTGAAGTTAGGCCAGCTTGGCAC
TTGATGTAATTCTCCTTGGAATTTGCCCTTTTTGAGTTTGGATCTTGGTTCATTCTCAAGCCTCAGACAG
TGGTTCAAAGTTTTTTTCTTCCATTTCAGGTGTCGTGAGGCTAGCACCGCCACCATGTCCTCTCCTACCA
CGAGTTCCCTGGATACCCCCCTGCCTGGAAATGGCCCCCCTCAGCCTGGCGCCCCTTCTTCTTCACCCAC
TGTAAAGGAGGAGGGTCCGGAGCCGTGGCCCGGGGGTCCGGACCCTGATGTCCCAGGCACTGATGAGGCC
AGCTCAGCCTGCAGCACAGACTGGGTCATCCCAGATCCCGAAGAGGAACCAGAGCGCAAGCGAAAGAAGG
GCCCAGCCCCGAAGATGCTGGGCCACGAGCTTTGCCGTGTCTGTGGGGACAAGGCCTCCGGCTTCCACTA
CAACGTGCTCAGCTGCGAAGGCTGCAAGGGCTTCTTCCGGCGCAGTGTGGTCCGTGGTGGGGCCAGGCGC
TATGCCTGCCGGGGTGGCGGAACCTGCCAGATGGACGCTTTCATGCGGCGCAAGTGCCAGCAGTGCCGGC
TGCGCAAGTGCAAGGAGGCAGGGATGAGGGAGCAGTGCGTCCTTTCTGAAGAACAGATCCGGAAGAAGAA
GATTCGGAAACAGCAGCAGGAGTCACAGTCACAGTCGCAGTCACCTGTGGGGCCGCAGGGCAGCAGCAGC
TCAGCCTCTGGGCCTGGGGCTTCCCCTGGTGGATCTGAGGCAGGCAGCCAGGGCTCCGGGGAAGGCGAGG
GTGTCCAGCTAACAGCGGCTCAAGAACTAATGATCCAGCAGTTGGTGGCGGCCCAACTGCAGTGCAACAA
ACGCTCCTTCTCCGACCAGCCCAAAGTCACGCCCTGGCCCCTGGGCGCAGACCCCCAGTCCCGAGATGCC
CGCCAGCAACGCTTTGCCCACTTCACGGAGCTGGCCATCATCTCAGTCCAGGAGATCGTGGACTTCGCTA
AGCAAGTGCCTGGTTTCCTGCAGCTGGGCCGGGAGGACCAGATCGCCCTCCTGAAGGCATCCACTATCGA
GATCATGCTGCTAGAGACAGCCAGGCGCTACAACCACGAGACAGAGTGTATCACCTTCTTGAAGGACTTC
ACCTACAGCAAGGACGACTTCCACCGTGCAGGCCTGCAGGTGGAGTTCATCAACCCCATCTTCGAGTTCT
CGCGGGCCATGCGGCGGCTGGGCCTGGACGACGCTGAGTACGCCCTGCTCATCGCCATCAACATCTTCTC
GGCCGACCGGCCCAACGTGCAGGAGCCGGGCCGCGTGGAGGCGTTGCAGCAGCCCTACGTGGAGGCGCTG
CTGTCCTACACGCGCATCAAGAGGCCGCAGGACCAGCTGCGCTTCCCGCGCATGCTCATGAAGCTGGTGA
GCCTGCGCACGCTGAGCTCTGTGCACTCGGAGCAGGTCTTCGCCTTGCGGCTCCAGGACAAGAAGCTGCC
GCCTCTGCTGTCGGAGATCTGGGACGTCCACGAGTAGTAATGAACTAGTCCGTAACTTGAAAGTATTTCG
ATTTCTTGGCTTTATATATCTTGTGGAAAGGACGATCCAACCTGAGAATCATAAATAGAACGCGTTAAGT
CGACAATCAACCTCTGGATTACAAAATTTGTGAAAGATTGACTGGTATTCTTAACTATGTTGCTCCTTTT
ACGCTATGTGGATACGCTGCTTTAATGCCTTTGTATCATGCTATTGCTTCCCGTATGGCTTTCATTTTCT
CCTCCTTGTATAAATCCTGGTTGCTGTCTCTTTATGAGGAGTTGTGGCCCGTTGTCAGGCAACGTGGCGT
GGTGTGCACTGTGTTTGCTGACGCAACCCCCACTGGTTGGGGCATTGCCACCACCTGTCAGCTCCTTTCC
GGGACTTTCGCTTTCCCCCTCCCTATTGCCACGGCGGAACTCATCGCCGCCTGCCTTGCCCGCTGCTGGA
CAGGGGCTCGGCTGTTGGGCACTGACAATTCCGTGGTGTTGTCGGGGAAATCATCGTCCTTTCCTTGGCT
GCTCGCCTGTGTTGCCACCTGGATTCTGCGCGGGACGTCCTTCTGCTACGTCCCTTCGGCCCTCAATCCA
GCGGACCTTCCTTCCCGCGGCCTGCTGCCGGCTCTGCGGCCTCTTCCGCGTCTTCGCCTTCGCCCTCAGA
CGAGTCGGATCTCCCTTTGGGCCGCCTCCCCGCGTCGACTTTAAGACCAATGACTTACAAGGCAGCTGTA
GATCTTAGCCACTTTTTAAAAGAAAAGGGGGGACTGGAAGGGCTAATTCACTCCCAACGAAGACAAGATC
TGCTTTTTGCTTGTACTGGGTCTCTCTGGTTAGACCAGATCTGAGCCTGGGAGCTCTCTGGCTAACTAGG
GAACCCACTGCTTAAGCCTCAATAAAGCTTGCCTTGAGTGCTTCAAGTAGTGTGTGCCCGTCTGTTGTGT
GACTCTGGTAACTAGAGATCCCTCAGACCCTTTTAGTCAGTGTGGAAAATCTCTAGCAGTACGTATAGTA
GTTCATGTCATCTTATTATTCAGTATTTATAACTTGCAAAGAAATGAATATCAGAGAGTGAGAGGAACTT
GTTTATTGCAGCTTATAATGGTTACAAATAAAGCAATAGCATCACAAATTTCACAAATAAAGCATTTTTT
TCACTGCATTCTAGTTGTGGTTTGTCCAAACTCATCAATGTATCTTATCATGTCTGGCTCTAGCTATCCC
GCCCCTAACTCCGCCCATCCCGCCCCTAACTCCGCCCAGTTCCGCCCATTCTCCGCCCCATGGCTGACTA
ATTTTTTTTATTTATGCAGAGGCCGAGGCCGCCTCGGCCTCTGAGCTATTCCAGAAGTAGTGAGGAGGCT
TTTTTGGAGGCCTAGGGACGTACCCAATTCGCCCTATAGTGAGTCGTATTACGCGCGCTCACTGGCCGTC
GTTTTACAACGTCGTGACTGGGAAAACCCTGGCGTTACCCAACTTAATCGCCTTGCAGCACATCCCCCTT
TCGCCAGCTGGCGTAATAGCGAAGAGGCCCGCACCGATCGCCCTTCCCAACAGTTGCGCAGCCTGAATGG
CGAATGGG
[124 nt withheld, positions 7079-7202]
C
[91 nt withheld, positions 7204-7294]
A
[49 nt withheld, positions 7296-7344]
CCTTTGACGTTGGAGTCCACGTTCTTT
[37 nt withheld, positions 7372-7408]
ACCCTATCTCGGTCTATTCTTTTGATTTATAAGGGATTTTGCCGATTTCGGCCTATTGGTTAAAAAATGA
GCTGATTTAACAAAAATTTAACGCGAATTTTAACAAAATATTAACGCTTACAATTTAGGTGGCACTTTTC
GGGGAAATGTGCGCGGAACCCCTATTTGTTTATTTTTCTAAATACATTCAAATATGTATCCGCTCATGAG
ACAATAACCCTGATAAATGCTTCAATAATATTGAAAAAGGAAGAGTATGAGTATTCAACATTTCCGTGTC
GCCCTTATTCCCTTTTTTGCGGCATTTTGCCTTCCTGTTTTTGCTCACCCAGAAACGCTGGTGAAAGTAA
AAGATGCTGAAGATCAGTTGGGTGCACGAGTGGGTTACATCGAACTGGATCTCAACAGCGGTAAGATCCT
TGAGAGTTTTCGCCCCGAAGAACGTTTTCCAATGATGAGCACTTTTAAAGTTCTGCTATGTGGCGCGGTA
TTATCCCGTATTGACGCCGGGCAAGAGCAACTCGGTCGCCGCATACACTATTCTCAGAATGACTTGGTTG
AGTACTCACCAGTCACAGAAAAGCATCTTACGGATGGCATGACAGTAAGAGAATTATGCAGTGCTGCCAT
AACCATGAGTGATAACACTGCGGCCAACTTACTTCTGACAACGATCGGAGGACCGAAGGAGCTAACCGCT
TTTTTGCACAACATGGGGGATCATGTAACTCGCCTTGATCGTTGGGAACCGGAGCTGAATGAAGCCATAC
CAAACGACGAGCGTGACACCACGATGCCTGTAGCAATGGCAACAACGTTGCGCAAACTATTAACTGGCGA
ACTACTTACTCTAGCTTCCCGGCAACAATTAATAGACTGGATGGAGGCGGATAAAGTTGCAGGACCACTT
CTGCGCTCGGCCCTTCCGGCTGGCTGGTTTATTGCTGATAAATCTGGAGCCGGTGAGCGTGGGTCTCGCG
GTATCATTGCAGCACTGGGGCCAGATGGTAAGCCCTCCCGTATCGTAGTTATCTACACGACGGGGAGTCA
GGCAACTATGGATGAACGAAATAGACAGATCGCTGAGATAGGTGCCTCACTGATTAAGCATTGGTAACTG
TCAGACCAAGTTTACTCATATATACTTTAGATTGATTTAAAACTTCATTTTTAATTTAAAAGGATCTAGG
TGAAGATCCTTTTTGATAATCTCATGACCAAAATCCCTTAACGTGAGTTTTCGTTCCACTGAGCGTCAGA
CCCCGTAGAAAAGATCAAAGGATCTTCTTGAGATCCTTTTTTTCTGCGCGTAATCTGCTGCTTGCAAACA
AAAAAACCACCGCTACCAGCGGTGGTTTGTTTGCCGGATCAAGAGCTACCAACTCTTTTTCCGAAGGTAA
CTGGCTTCAGCAGAGCGCAGATACCAAATACTGTTCTTCTAGTGTAGCCGTAGTTAGGCCACCACTTCAA
GAACTCTGTAGCACCGCCTACATACCTCGCTCTGCTAATCCTGTTACCAGTGGCTGCTGCCAGTGGCGAT
AAGTCGTGTCTTACCGGGTTGGACTCAAGACGATAGTTACCGGATAAGGCGCAGCGGTCGGGCTGAACGG
GGGGTTCGTGCACACAGCCCAGCTTGGAGCGAACGACCTACACCGAACTGAGATACCTACAGCGTGAGCT
ATGAGAAAGCGCCACGCTTCCCGAAGGGAGAAAGGCGGACAGGTATCCGGTAAGCGGCAGGGTCGGAACA
GGAGAGCGCACGAGGGAGCTTCCAGGGGGAAACGCCTGGTATCTTTATAGTCCTGTCGGGTTTCGCCACC
TCTGACTTGAGCGTCGATTTTTGTGATGCTCGTCAGGGGGGCGGAGCCTATGGAAAAACGCCAGCAACGC
GGCCTTTTTACGGTTCCTGGCCTTTTGCTGGCCTTTTGCTCACATGTTCTTTCCTGCGTTATCCCCTGAT
TCTGTGGATAACCGTATTACCGCCTTTGAGTGAGCTGATACCGCTCGCCGCAGCCGAACGACCGAGCGCA
GCGAGTCAGTGAGCGAGGAAGCGGAAGAGCGCCCAATACGCAAACCGCCTCTCCCCGCGCGTTGGCCGAT
TCATTAATGCAGCTGGCACGACAGGTTTCCCGACTGGAAAGCGGGCAGTGAGCGCAACGCAATTAATGTG
AGTTAGCTCACTCATTAGGCACCCCAGGCTTTACACTTTATGCTTCCGGCTCGTATGTTGTGTGGAATTG
TGAGCGGATAACAATTTCACACAGGAAACAGCTATGACCATGATTACGCCAAGCGCGCAATTAACCCTCA
CTAAAGGGAACAAAAGCTGGAGCTGCAAGC
Features (pLannotate 1.2.2; 31 found; start..end, strand, type, name):
      5..231     +  promoter       RSV promoter: Rous sarcoma virus enhancer/promoter
    232..412     +  LTR            5' LTR (truncated): truncated 5' long terminal repeat (LTR) from HIV-1
    459..584     +  misc_feature   HIV-1 Ψ: packaging signal of human immunodeficiency virus type 1
    568..931     +  CDS            HIV-1 gag (fragment): gag protein from human immunodeficiency virus 1; gag
   1077..1310    +  misc_feature   RRE: The Rev response element (RRE) of HIV-1 allows for Rev-dependent mRNA export from the nucleus to the cytoplasm.
   1687..1713    +  CDS            Rev (fragment): human immunodeficiency virus 1 (HIV-1) Rev protein; rev; enhances nuclear export of unspliced and incompletely spliced viral mRNAs
   1720..1743    +  promoter       SV40 promoter (fragment): SV40 early promoter
   1744..1815    +  promoter       SV40 promoter (fragment): SV40 enhancer and early promoter
   1839..1974    +  rep_origin     SV40 ori: SV40 origin of replication
   2020..2616    +  CDS            PuroR (fragment): puromycin N-acetyltransferase; pac from Streptomyces; confers resistance to puromycin
   2665..2782    +  misc_feature   cPPT/CTS: central polypurine tract and central termination sequence of HIV-1
   2847..2913    +  CDS            small t antigen (fragment): SV40 (simian virus 40) small t antigen
   2920..4098    +  promoter       EF-1α promoter: strong constitutive promoter for human elongation factor EF-1α
   4115..5494    +  CDS            NR1H2: NR1H2_HUMAN - Also known as LXRB, NER, UNR. Experimental evidence at protein level: Swiss-Prot protein existence level 1. Nuclear receptor that exhibits a ligand-dependent transcriptional activation activity (PubMed:25661920). Binds preferentially to double-stranded oligonucleotide direct repeats having the consensus half-site sequence 5'-AGGTCA-3' and 4-nt spacing (DR-4). Regulates cholesterol uptake through MYLIP-dependent ubiquitination of LDLR, VLDLR and LRP8; DLDLR and LRP8. Interplays functionally with RORA for the regulation of genes involved in liver metabolism (By similarity). Induces
   5510..5563    +  promoter       U6 promoter (fragment): RNA polymerase III promoter for human U6 snRNA
   5605..6193    +  misc_feature   WPRE: woodchuck hepatitis virus posttranscriptional regulatory element
   6244..6263    +  misc_feature   cPPT/CTS (fragment): central polypurine tract and central termination sequence of HIV-1
   6265..6498    +  LTR            3' LTR (ΔU3): self-inactivating 3' long terminal repeat (LTR) from HIV-1
   6576..6697    +  polyA_signal   SV40 poly(A) signal: SV40 polyadenylation signal
   6737..6872    +  rep_origin     SV40 ori: SV40 origin of replication
   6893..6911    -  promoter       T7 promoter: promoter for bacteriophage T7 RNA polymerase
   6919..7074    +  CDS            lacZα (fragment): LacZα fragment of β-galactosidase; lacZ fragment
   7079..7507    +  rep_origin     f1 ori (sequence partly withheld): f1 bacteriophage origin of replication; arrow indicates direction of (+) strand synthesis
   7560..7664    +  promoter       AmpR promoter: bla
   7665..8525    +  CDS            AmpR: β-lactamase; bla; confers resistance to ampicillin, carbenicillin, and related antibiotics
   8696..9284    +  rep_origin     ori: high-copy-number ColE1/pMB1/pBR322/pUC origin of replication
   9467..9559    +  CDS            lacI (fragment): lac repressor; lacI; The lac repressor binds to the lac operator to inhibit transcription in E. coli. This inhibition can be relieved by adding lactose or isopropyl-β-D-thiogalactopyranoside (IPTG).
   9572..9593    +  protein_bind   CAP binding site: CAP binding activates transcription in the presence of cAMP. E. coli catabolite activator protein
   9608..9638    +  promoter       lac promoter: promoter for the E. coli lac operon
   9646..9662    +  protein_bind   lac operator: The lac repressor binds to the lac operator to inhibit transcription in E. coli. This inhibition can be relieved by adding lactose or isopropyl-β-D-thiogalactopyranoside (IPTG). lac repressor encoded by lacI
   9707..9725    +  promoter       T3 promoter: promoter for bacteriophage T3 RNA polymerase
