[The description below was written by a language model from this plasmid's Addgene catalogue record and pLannotate feature annotations shown in this document.]
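Description:
TFORF2974 is a third-generation-style, self-inactivating lentiviral expression plasmid built on the pLX_TRC317 backbone. It belongs to a barcoded library of human transcription factor open reading frames intended for pooled overexpression screens. In bacteria it is maintained through a high-copy ColE1/pUC-type origin and selected with ampicillin via the bla gene. An f1 origin and remnants of a lac/lacZα cloning region flanked by T7 and T3 promoters are also present in the backbone. The depositor notes that the plasmid may recombine, as is common for LTR-containing vectors.

The viral cassette begins with an RSV promoter fused to a truncated HIV-1 5' LTR. This drives production of the packageable genomic RNA, which carries the Ψ packaging signal, a gag fragment, the RRE for Rev-dependent nuclear export, and a cPPT/CTS element. Within the provirus, an SV40 early promoter drives puromycin N-acetyltransferase for selection of transduced mammalian cells. A separate EF-1α promoter drives the human NR1H2 ORF, which encodes the ligand-dependent nuclear receptor also known as LXRβ. Downstream lie a WPRE to enhance transcript expression, the ΔU3 3' LTR, and an SV40 polyadenylation signal. The catalogue describes a unique 24-bp barcode for identifying the transcription factor in pooled screens, but the feature table does not annotate it, so its position is not stated.

The record is internally inconsistent. The insert name, the depositor's reference transcript note and the sequence-based annotation all indicate NR1H2, whereas the linked Entrez Gene field lists NR1D2 (Rev-erbβ), which appears to be a catalogue mislink.
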