Addgene plasmid #144450: TFORF2974
Purpose: Lentiviral vector for overexpressing transcription factor ORFs with unique 24-bp barcodes. Barcodes facilitate identification of transcription factors in pooled screens.
Depositing lab: Feng Zhang. Depositing organization: Broad Institute. Publication: A transcription factor atlas of directed differentiation. Joung J, Ma S, Tay T, Geiger-Schuller KR, Kirchgatterer PC, Verdine VK, Guo B, Arias-Garcia MA, Allen WE, Singh A, Kuksenko O, Abudayyeh OO, Gootenberg JS, Fu Z, Macrae RK, Buenrostro JD, Regev A, Zhang F. Cell. 2023 Jan 5;186(1):209-229.e26. doi: 10.1016/j.cell.2022.11.026. PubMed 36608654.
Backbone
  Vector backbone: pLX_TRC317
  Backbone manufacturer: Broad Institute Genetic Perturbation Platform
  Backbone size w/o insert (bp): 8264
  Vector type: Mammalian Expression, Lentiviral
  Selectable markers: Puromycin
Growth in bacteria
  Bacterial resistance: Ampicillin, 100 μg/mL
  Growth temperature: 37°C
  Growth strain: NEB Stable
  Copy number: High Copy
Gene/Insert
  Gene/Insert name: NR1H2
  Species: H. sapiens (human)
  Insert size (bp): 1484
  Entrez Gene: NR1D2 (a.k.a. BD73, EAR-1R, REVERBB, REVERBbeta, RVR)
  Promoter: EF1a
  Cloning method: Unknown
  Sequencing primers: 5′ GGGTGGAGACTGAAGTTAGGCCAG; 3′ CACATAGCGTAAAAGGAGCAACATAG
Resource information
  A portion of this plasmid was derived from a plasmid made by: Genewiz synthesis
Terms and licenses: Academic/Nonprofit Terms; Industry Terms: Not Available to Industry
Depositor comments: NM_007121.5 . The transcription factor ORF portion of this plasmid was synthesized by Genewiz. Please test multiple small colonies in case of plasmid recombination. To make this collection available in a timely manner, a portion of this collection was not fully sequenced by Addgene. If an Addgene verified full plasmid sequence is not available, please contact us prior to placing an order to request the full sequence.
How to cite: TFORF2974 was a gift from Feng Zhang (Addgene plasmid # 144450 ; http://n2t.net/addgene:144450 ; RRID:Addgene_144450)
