>Addgene plasmid #144450 | TFORF2974 | depositor partial sequence | sequence record 285465 | Insert
ACCGCCACCATGTCCTCTCCTACCACGAGTTCCCTGGATACCCCCCTGCCTGGAAATGGCCCCCCTCAGC
CTGGCGCCCCTTCTTCTTCACCCACTGTAAAGGAGGAGGGTCCGGAGCCGTGGCCCGGGGGTCCGGACCC
TGATGTCCCAGGCACTGATGAGGCCAGCTCAGCCTGCAGCACAGACTGGGTCATCCCAGATCCCGAAGAG
GAACCAGAGCGCAAGCGAAAGAAGGGCCCAGCCCCGAAGATGCTGGGCCACGAGCTTTGCCGTGTCTGTG
GGGACAAGGCCTCCGGCTTCCACTACAACGTGCTCAGCTGCGAAGGCTGCAAGGGCTTCTTCCGGCGCAG
TGTGGTCCGTGGTGGGGCCAGGCGCTATGCCTGCCGGGGTGGCGGAACCTGCCAGATGGACGCTTTCATG
CGGCGCAAGTGCCAGCAGTGCCGGCTGCGCAAGTGCAAGGAGGCAGGGATGAGGGAGCAGTGCGTCCTTT
CTGAAGAACAGATCCGGAAGAAGAAGATTCGGAAACAGCAGCAGGAGTCACAGTCACAGTCGCAGTCACC
TGTGGGGCCGCAGGGCAGCAGCAGCTCAGCCTCTGGGCCTGGGGCTTCCCCTGGTGGATCTGAGGCAGGC
AGCCAGGGCTCCGGGGAAGGCGAGGGTGTCCAGCTAACAGCGGCTCAAGAACTAATGATCCAGCAGTTGG
TGGCGGCCCAACTGCAGTGCAACAAACGCTCCTTCTCCGACCAGCCCAAAGTCACGCCCTGGCCCCTGGG
CGCAGACCCCCAGTCCCGAGATGCCCGCCAGCAACGCTTTGCCCACTTCACGGAGCTGGCCATCATCTCA
GTCCAGGAGATCGTGGACTTCGCTAAGCAAGTGCCTGGTTTCCTGCAGCTGGGCCGGGAGGACCAGATCG
CCCTCCTGAAGGCATCCACTATCGAGATCATGCTGCTAGAGACAGCCAGGCGCTACAACCACGAGACAGA
GTGTATCACCTTCTTGAAGGACTTCACCTACAGCAAGGACGACTTCCACCGTGCAGGCCTGCAGGTGGAG
TTCATCAACCCCATCTTCGAGTTCTCGCGGGCCATGCGGCGGCTGGGCCTGGACGACGCTGAGTACGCCC
TGCTCATCGCCATCAACATCTTCTCGGCCGACCGGCCCAACGTGCAGGAGCCGGGCCGCGTGGAGGCGTT
GCAGCAGCCCTACGTGGAGGCGCTGCTGTCCTACACGCGCATCAAGAGGCCGCAGGACCAGCTGCGCTTC
CCGCGCATGCTCATGAAGCTGGTGAGCCTGCGCACGCTGAGCTCTGTGCACTCGGAGCAGGTCTTCGCCT
TGCGGCTCCAGGACAAGAAGCTGCCGCCTCTGCTGTCGGAGATCTGGGACGTCCACGAGTAGTAATGAAC
TAGTCCGTAACTTGAAAGTATTTCGATTTCTTGGCTTTATATATCTTGTGGAAAGGACGATCCAACCTGA
GAATCATAAATAGA
