>Addgene plasmid #144450 | TFORF2974 | depositor partial sequence | sequence record 285466 | Barcode
TCCAACCTGAGAATCATAAATAGA
